>Addgene plasmid #62684 | pATG (pKD-G5) | depositor full sequence | sequence record 103237 | pATG (pKD-G5) sequence 6974 bps
AGCGCCCAATACGCAAACCGCCTCTCCCCGCGCGTTGGCCGATTCATTAATGCAGCTGGCACGACAGGTT
TCCCGACTGGAAAGCGGGCAGTGAGCGCAACGCAATTAATGTGAGTTAGCTCACTCATTAGGCACCCCAG
GCTTTACACTTTATGCTTCCGGCTCGTATGTTGTGTGGAATTGTGAGCGGATAACAATTTCACACAGGAA
ACAGCTATGACCATGATTACGCCAAGCTTGCATGCCTGCAGGTCGACTCTAGTTATTAATAGTAATCAAT
TACGGGGTCATTAGTTCATAGCCCATATATGGAGTTCCGCGTTACATAACTTACGGTAAATGGCCCGCCT
GGCTGACCGCCCAACGACCCCCGCCCATTGACGTCAATAATGACGTATGTTCCCATAGTAACGCCAATAG
GGACTTTCCATTGACGTCAATGGGTGGAGTATTTACGGTAAACTGCCCACTTGGCAGTACATCAAGTGTA
TCATATGCCAAGTACGCCCCCTATTGACGTCAATGACGGTAAATGGCCCGCCTGGCATTATGCCCAGTAC
ATGACCTTATGGGACTTTCCTACTTGGCAGTACATCTACGTATTAGTCATCGCTATTACCATGGTCGAGG
TGAGCCCCACGTTCTGCTTCACTCTCCCCATCTCCCCCCCCTCCCCACCCCCAATTTTGTATTTATTTAT
TTTTTAATTATTTTGTGCAGCGATGGGGGCGGGGGGGGGGGGGGCGCGCGCCAGGCGGGGCGGGGCGGGG
CGAGGGGCGGGGCGGGGCGAGGCGGAGAGGTGCGGCGGCAGCCAATCAGAGCGGCGCGCTCCGAAAGTTT
CCTTTTATGGCGAGGCGGCGGCGGCGGCGGCCCTATAAAAAGCGAAGCGCGCGGCGGGCGGGAGTCGCTG
CGTTGCCTTCGCCCCGTGCCCCGCTCCGCGCCGCCTCGCGCCGCCCGCCCCGGCTCTGACTGACCGCGTT
ACTCCCACAGGTGAGCGGGCGGGACGGCCCTTCTCCTCCGGGCTGTAATTAGCGCTTGGTTTAATGACGG
CTCGTTTCTTTTCTGTGGCTGCGTGAAAGCCTTAAAGGGCTCCGGGAGGGCCCTTTGTGCGGGGGGGAGC
GGCTCGGGGGGTGCGTGCGTGTGTGTGTGCGTGGGGAGCGCCGCGTGCGGCCCGCGCTGCCCGGCGGCTG
TGAGCGCTGCGGGCGCGGCGCGGGGCTTTGTGCGCTCCGCGTGTGCGCGAGGGGAGCGCGGCCGGGGGCG
GTGCCCCGCGGTGCGGGGGGGCTGCGAGGGGAACAAAGGCTGCGTGCGGGGTGTGTGCGTGGGGGGGTGA
GCAGGGGGTGTGGGCGCGGCGGTCGGGCTGTAACCCCCCCCTGCACCCCCCTCCCCGAGTTGCTGAGCAC
GGCCCGGCTTCGGGTGCGGGGCTCCGTGCGGGGCGTGGCGCGGGGCTCGCCGTGCCGGGCGGGGGGTGGC
GGCAGGTGGGGGTGCCGGGCGGGGCGGGGCCGCCTCGGGCCGGGGAGGGCTCGGGGGAGGGGCGCGGCGG
CCCCGGAGCGCCGGCGGCTGTCGAGGCGCGGCGAGCCGCAGCCATTGCCTTTTATGGTAATCGTGCGAGA
GGGCGCAGGGACTTCCTTTGTCCCAAATCTGGCGGAGCCGAAATCTGGGAGGCGCCGCCGCACCCCCTCT
AGCGGGCGCGGGCGAAGCGGTGCGGCGCCGGCAGGAAGGAAATGGGCGGGGAGGGCCTTCGTGCGTCGCC
GCGCCGCCGTCCCCTTCTCCATCTCCAGCCTCGGGGCTGCCGCAGGGGGACGGCTGCCTTCGGGGGGGAC
GGGGCAGGGCGGGGTTCGGCTTCTGGCGTGTGACCGGCGGCTCTAGAGCCTCTGCTAACCATGTTCATGC
CTTCTTCTTTTTCCTACAGCTCCTGGGCAACGTGCTGGTTGTTGTGCTGTCTCATCATTTTGGCAAAGAA
TTGGGATCCACCGGTCGCCACCATGGTGAGCAAGGGCGAGGAGGTCATCAAAGAGTTCATGCGCTTCAAG
GTGCGCATGGAGGGCTCCATGAACGGCCACGAGTTCGAGATCGAGGGCGAGGGCGAGGGCCGCCCCTACG
AGGGCACCCAGACCGCCAAGCTGAAGGTGACCAAGGGCGGCCCCCTGCCCTTCGCCTGGGACATCCTGTC
CCCCCAGTTCATGTACGGCTCCAAGGCGTACGTGAAGCACCCCGCCGACATCCCCGATTACAAGAAGCTG
TCCTTCCCCGAGGGCTTCAAGTGGGAGCGCGTGATGAACTTCGAGGACGGCGGTCTGGTGACCGTGACCC
AGGACTCCTCCCTGCAGGACGGCACGCTGATCTACAAGGTGAAGATGCGCGGCACCAACTTCCCCCCCGA
CGGCCCCGTAATGCAGAAGAAGACCATGGGCTGGGAGGCCTCCACCGAGCGCCTGTACCCCCGCGACGGC
GTGCTGAAGGGCGAGATCCACCAGGCCCTGAAGCTGAAGGACGGCGGCCACTACCTGGTGGAGTTCAAGA
CCATCTACATGGCCAAGAAGCCCGTGCAACTGCCCGGCTACTACTACGTGGACACCAAGCTGGACATCAC
CTCCCACAACGAGGACTACACCATCGTGGAACAGTACGAGCGCTCCGAGGGCCGCCACCACCTGTTCCTG
GGGCATGGCACCGGCAGCACCGGCAGCGGCAGCTCCGGCACCGCCTCCTCCGAGGACAACAACATGGCCG
TCATCAAAGAGTTCATGCGCTTCAAGGTGCGCATGGAGGGCTCCATGAACGGCCACGAGTTCGAGATCGA
GGGCGAGGGCGAGGGCCGCCCCTACGAGGGCACCCAGACCGCCAAGCTGAAGGTGACCAAGGGCGGCCCC
CTGCCCTTCGCCTGGGACATCCTGTCCCCCCAGTTCATGTACGGCTCCAAGGCGTACGTGAAGCACCCCG
CCGACATCCCCGATTACAAGAAGCTGTCCTTCCCCGAGGGCTTCAAGTGGGAGCGCGTGATGAACTTCGA
GGACGGCGGTCTGGTGACCGTGACCCAGGACTCCTCCCTGCAGGACGGCACGCTGATCTACAAGGTGAAG
ATGCGCGGCACCAACTTCCCCCCCGACGGCCCCGTAATGCAGAAGAAGACCATGGGCTGGGAGGCCTCCA
CCGAGCGCCTGTACCCCCGCGACGGCGTGCTGAAGGGCGAGATCCACCAGGCCCTGAAGCTGAAGGACGG
CGGCCACTACCTGGTGGAGTTCAAGACCATCTACATGGCCAAGAAGCCCGTGCAACTGCCCGGCTACTAC
TACGTGGACACCAAGCTGGACATCACCTCCCACAACGAGGACTACACCATCGTGGAACAGTACGAGCGCT
CCGAGGGCCGCCACCACCTGTTCCTGTACGGCATGGACGAGCTGTACAAGTAAGCTAAGCACTTCGTGGC
CGTCGATCGTTTAAAGGGAGGTAGTGAGTCGACCAGTGGATCCTGGAGGCTTGCTGAAGGCTGTATGCTG
ATGAACTTCAGGGTCAGCTTGGTTTTGGCCACTGACTGACCAAGCTGACTGAAGTTCATCAGGACACAAG
GCCTGTTACTAGCACTCACATGGAACAAATGGCCCAGATCCTGGAGGCTTGCTGAAGGCTGTATGCTGTG
TAGTTGTACTCCAGCTTGTGTTTTGGCCACTGACTGACACAAGCTGGTACAACTACACAGGACACAAGGC
CTGTTACTAGCACTCACATGGAACAAATGGCCCAGATCTGGCCGCACTCGAGATATCTAGACCCAGCTTT
CTTGTACAAGTAAAGCGGCCGGCCGCGACTCTAGATCATAATCAGCCATACCACATTTGTAGAGGTTTTA
CTTGCTTTAAAAAACCTCCCACACCTCCCCCTGAACCTGAAACATAAAATGAATGCAATTGTTGTTGTTA
ACTTGTTTATTGCAGCTTATAATGGTTACAAATAAAGCAATAGCATCACAAATTTCACAAATAAAGCATT
TTTTTCACTGCATTCTAGTTGTGGTTTGTCCAAACTCATCAATGTATCTTAAGGCGTAAATTGTAAGCGT
TAATGATCCACTAGAGGATCCCCGGGTACCGAGCTCGAATTCACTGGCCGTCGTTTTACAACGTCGTGAC
TGGGAAAACCCTGGCGTTACCCAACTTAATCGCCTTGCAGCACATCCCCCTTTCGCCAGCTGGCGTAATA
GCGAAGAGGCCCGCACCGATCGCCCTTCCCAACAGTTGCGCAGCCTGAATGGCGAATGGCGCCTGATGCG
GTATTTTCTCCTTACGCATCTGTGCGGTATTTCACACCGCATA
[142 nt withheld, positions 4314-4455]
C
[141 nt withheld, positions 4457-4597]
CCTTTGACGTTGGAGTCCACGTTCTTT
[37 nt withheld, positions 4625-4661]
ACCCTATCTCGGGCTATTCTTTTGATTTATAAGGGATTTTGCCGATTTCGGCCTATTGGTTAAAAAATGA
GCTGATTTAACAAAAATTTAACGCGAATTTTAACAAAATATTAACGTTTACAATTTTATGGTGCACTCTC
AGTACAATCTGCTCTGATGCCGCATAGTTAAGCCAGCCCCGACACCCGCCAACACCCGCTGACGCGCCCT
GACGGGCTTGTCTGCTCCCGGCATCCGCTTACAGACAAGCTGTGACCGTCTCCGGGAGCTGCATGTGTCA
GAGGTTTTCACCGTCATCACCGAAACGCGCGAGACGAAAGGGCCTCGTGATACGCCTATTTTTATAGGTT
AATGTCATGATAATAATGGTTTCTTAGACGTCAGGTGGCACTTTTCGGGGAAATGTGCGCGGAACCCCTA
TTTGTTTATTTTTCTAAATACATTCAAATATGTATCCGCTCATGAGACAATAACCCTGATAAATGCTTCA
ATAATATTGAAAAAGGAAGAGTATGAGTATTCAACATTTCCGTGTCGCCCTTATTCCCTTTTTTGCGGCA
TTTTGCCTTCCTGTTTTTGCTCACCCAGAAACGCTGGTGAAAGTAAAAGATGCTGAAGATCAGTTGGGTG
CACGAGTGGGTTACATCGAACTGGATCTCAACAGCGGTAAGATCCTTGAGAGTTTTCGCCCCGAAGAACG
TTTTCCAATGATGAGCACTTTTAAAGTTCTGCTATGTGGCGCGGTATTATCCCGTATTGACGCCGGGCAA
GAGCAACTCGGTCGCCGCATACACTATTCTCAGAATGACTTGGTTGAGTACTCACCAGTCACAGAAAAGC
ATCTTACGGATGGCATGACAGTAAGAGAATTATGCAGTGCTGCCATAACCATGAGTGATAACACTGCGGC
CAACTTACTTCTGACAACGATCGGAGGACCGAAGGAGCTAACCGCTTTTTTGCACAACATGGGGGATCAT
GTAACTCGCCTTGATCGTTGGGAACCGGAGCTGAATGAAGCCATACCAAACGACGAGCGTGACACCACGA
TGCCTGTAGCAATGGCAACAACGTTGCGCAAACTATTAACTGGCGAACTACTTACTCTAGCTTCCCGGCA
ACAATTAATAGACTGGATGGAGGCGGATAAAGTTGCAGGACCACTTCTGCGCTCGGCCCTTCCGGCTGGC
TGGTTTATTGCTGATAAATCTGGAGCCGGTGAGCGTGGGTCTCGCGGTATCATTGCAGCACTGGGGCCAG
ATGGTAAGCCCTCCCGTATCGTAGTTATCTACACGACGGGGAGTCAGGCAACTATGGATGAACGAAATAG
ACAGATCGCTGAGATAGGTGCCTCACTGATTAAGCATTGGTAACTGTCAGACCAAGTTTACTCATATATA
CTTTAGATTGATTTAAAACTTCATTTTTAATTTAAAAGGATCTAGGTGAAGATCCTTTTTGATAATCTCA
TGACCAAAATCCCTTAACGTGAGTTTTCGTTCCACTGAGCGTCAGACCCCGTAGAAAAGATCAAAGGATC
TTCTTGAGATCCTTTTTTTCTGCGCGTAATCTGCTGCTTGCAAACAAAAAAACCACCGCTACCAGCGGTG
GTTTGTTTGCCGGATCAAGAGCTACCAACTCTTTTTCCGAAGGTAACTGGCTTCAGCAGAGCGCAGATAC
CAAATACTGTCCTTCTAGTGTAGCCGTAGTTAGGCCACCACTTCAAGAACTCTGTAGCACCGCCTACATA
CCTCGCTCTGCTAATCCTGTTACCAGTGGCTGCTGCCAGTGGCGATAAGTCGTGTCTTACCGGGTTGGAC
TCAAGACGATAGTTACCGGATAAGGCGCAGCGGTCGGGCTGAACGGGGGGTTCGTGCACACAGCCCAGCT
TGGAGCGAACGACCTACACCGAACTGAGATACCTACAGCGTGAGCTATGAGAAAGCGCCACGCTTCCCGA
AGGGAGAAAGGCGGACAGGTATCCGGTAAGCGGCAGGGTCGGAACAGGAGAGCGCACGAGGGAGCTTCCA
GGGGGAAACGCCTGGTATCTTTATAGTCCTGTCGGGTTTCGCCACCTCTGACTTGAGCGTCGATTTTTGT
GATGCTCGTCAGGGGGGCGGAGCCTATGGAAAAACGCCAGCAACGCGGCCTTTTTACGGTTCCTGGCCTT
TTGCTGGCCTTTTGCTCACATGTTCTTTCCTGCGTTATCCCCTGATTCTGTGGATAACCGTATTACCGCC
TTTGAGTGAGCTGATACCGCTCGCCGCAGCCGAACGACCGAGCGCAGCGAGTCAGTGAGCGAGGAAGCGG
AAG
Features (pLannotate 1.2.2; 27 found; start..end, strand, type, name):
      2..94      +  CDS            lacI (fragment): lac repressor; lacI; The lac repressor binds to the lac operator to inhibit transcription in E. coli. This inhibition can be relieved by adding lactose or isopropyl-β-D-thiogalactopyranoside (IPTG).
    107..128     +  protein_bind   CAP binding site: CAP binding activates transcription in the presence of cAMP. E. coli catabolite activator protein
    143..173     +  promoter       lac promoter: promoter for the E. coli lac operon
    181..197     +  protein_bind   lac operator: The lac repressor binds to the lac operator to inhibit transcription in E. coli. This inhibition can be relieved by adding lactose or isopropyl-β-D-thiogalactopyranoside (IPTG). lac repressor encoded by lacI
    234..262     -  misc_feature   MCS (fragment): pUC18/19 multiple cloning site
    320..623     +  enhancer       CMV enhancer: human cytomegalovirus immediate early enhancer
    625..900     +  promoter       chicken β-actin promoter: No description available
    901..1909    +  intron         chimeric intron: chimera between introns from chicken β-actin and rabbit β-globin
   1983..3410    +  CDS            tdTomato: tdTomato is a basic (constitutively fluorescent) orange fluorescent protein published in 2004, derived from Discosoma sp.. It is reported to be a somewhat slowly-maturing tandem dimer with low acid sensitivity.
   3473..3499    +  ncRNA          5' miR-155: sequence upstream of the precursor of mouse miR-155 microRNA (Uva et al., 2013) miRNA
   3500..3521    -  CDS            rsEGFP2 (fragment): reversibly and rapidly switchable enhanced green fluorescent protein (Grotjohann et al., 2012) mammalian codon-optimized
   3563..3604    +  ncRNA          3' miR-155: sequence downstream of the precursor of mouse miR-155 microRNA (Uva et al., 2013) miRNA
   3611..3637    +  ncRNA          5' miR-155: sequence upstream of the precursor of mouse miR-155 microRNA (Uva et al., 2013) miRNA
   3639..3660    -  CDS            VN155(I152L) (fragment): improved N-terminal fragment of mVenus for use in bimolecular fluorescence complementation (BiFC) (Kodama and Hu, 2010)
   3701..3742    +  ncRNA          3' miR-155: sequence downstream of the precursor of mouse miR-155 microRNA (Uva et al., 2013) miRNA
   3771..3789    -  protein_bind   attB2 (fragment): mutant version of attB; recombination site for the Gateway® BP reaction BP Clonase™
   3814..3897    +  CDS            large T antigen (fragment): large T antigen from SV40 (simian virus 40)
   3920..4041    +  polyA_signal   SV40 poly(A) signal: SV40 polyadenylation signal
   4071..4102    -  misc_feature   MCS (fragment): pUC18/19 multiple cloning site
   4099..4256    +  CDS            lacZα (fragment): LacZα fragment of β-galactosidase; lacZ fragment
   4262..4313    -  misc_feature   bom (fragment): basis of mobility region from pBR322
   4332..4712    +  rep_origin     M13 ori (sequence partly withheld): M13 bacteriophage origin of replication; arrow indicates direction of (+) strand synthesis
   4788..4837    -  misc_feature   bom (fragment): basis of mobility region from pBR322
   4939..4974    -  CDS            rop (fragment): Rop protein, which maintains plasmids at low copy number; rop
   5069..5173    +  promoter       AmpR promoter: bla
   5174..6034    +  CDS            AmpR: β-lactamase; bla; confers resistance to ampicillin, carbenicillin, and related antibiotics
   6205..6793    +  rep_origin     ori: high-copy-number ColE1/pMB1/pBR322/pUC origin of replication
