[The description below was written by a language model from this plasmid's Addgene catalogue record and pLannotate feature annotations shown in this document.]
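Description:
pATG (pKD-G5) is a 6,974 bp mammalian expression and RNAi plasmid built on the pUC119 backbone. It is propagated in E. coli as a high-copy plasmid through the ColE1/pUC-type origin and selected with ampicillin via the β-lactamase gene. The backbone also carries an M13 phage origin, which allows single-stranded DNA production with helper phage. Remnants of the lac promoter/operator, lacZα and the pUC multiple cloning site flank the inserted cassette.

The payload is a single transcription unit driven by the CAG promoter/enhancer, annotated here as the CMV immediate-early enhancer, the chicken β-actin promoter and a chimeric β-actin/β-globin intron, which together give strong, broadly active expression. This drives the tdTomato coding sequence, an orange-red tandem-dimer fluorescent reporter. Downstream of it lie two tandem artificial microRNA units, amiR-eGFP123 and amiR-eGFP419. Each unit consists of mouse miR-155 5' and 3' flanking sequences surrounding a short engineered hairpin. The small antisense "rsEGFP2" and "VN155" fragments called by the annotation software within these units are best read as the guide sequences complementary to eGFP, matched to GFP-family entries, rather than as real coding regions. A fragment of a Gateway attB2 site follows, and the transcript ends at an SV40 polyadenylation signal.

Because the reporter and both amiRNAs are carried on one Pol II transcript, tdTomato fluorescence marks the cells in which the eGFP-targeting amiRNAs are expressed. The associated work evaluated different artificial miRNA architectures for knockdown efficiency and undesired effects in mice, with eGFP as the target and this plasmid as one of the configurations tested.
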