Addgene plasmid #62684: pATG (pKD-G5)
Purpose: Mammalian expression of amiR-eGFP with a tdTomato gene from the broadly active CAG promoter/enhancer
Depositing lab: Masato Ohtsuka. Depositing organization: Tokai University. Publication: Assessment of Artificial MiRNA Architectures for Higher Knockdown Efficiencies without the Undesired Effects in Mice. Miura H, Inoko H, Tanaka M, Nakaoka H, Kimura M, Gurumurthy CB, Sato M, Ohtsuka M. PLoS One. 2015 Aug 18;10(8):e0135919. doi: 10.1371/journal.pone.0135919. eCollection 2015. PubMed 26285215.
Backbone
  Vector backbone: pUC119
  Total vector size (bp): 6974
  Vector type: Mammalian Expression, RNAi
Growth in bacteria
  Bacterial resistance: Ampicillin, 100 μg/mL
  Growth temperature: 37°C
  Growth strain: DH5alpha
  Copy number: High Copy
Gene/Insert
  Gene/Insert name: tdTomato/amiR-eGFP123/amiR-eGFP419
  gRNA/shRNA sequence: ATGAACTTCAGGGTCAGCTTG/TGTAGTTGTACTCCAGCTTGT
Terms and licenses: Academic/Nonprofit Terms; Industry Terms: Not Available to Industry
How to cite: pATG (pKD-G5) was a gift from Masato Ohtsuka (Addgene plasmid # 62684 ; http://n2t.net/addgene:62684 ; RRID:Addgene_62684)
