>Addgene plasmid #62684 | pATG (pKD-G5) | addgene partial sequence | sequence record 116246 | SV40pA-R 5'-GAAATTTGTGATGCTATTGC-3'
ACAAGTTAACAACAACAATTGCATTCATTTTATGTTTCAGGTTCAGGGGGAGGTGTGGGAGGTTTTTTAA
AGCAAGTAAAACCTCTACAAATGTGGTATGGCTGATTATGATCTAGAGTCGCGGCCGGCCGCTTTACTTG
TACAAGAAAGCTGGGTCTAGATATCTCGAGTGCGGCCAGATCTGGGCCATTTGTTCCATGTGAGTGCTAG
TAACAGGCCTTGTGTCCTGTGTAGTTGTACCAGCTTGTGTCAGTCAGTGGCCAAAACACAAGCTGGAGTA
CAACTACACAGCATACAGCCTTCAGCAAGCCTCCAGGATCTGGGCCATTTGTTCCATGTGAGTGCTAGTA
ACAGGCCTTGTGTCCTGATGAACTTCAGTCAGCTTGGTCAGTCAGTGGCCAAAACCAAGCTGACCCTGAA
GTTCATCAGCATACAGCCTTCAGCAAGCCTCCAGGATCCACTGGTCGACTCACTACCTCCCTTTAAACGA
TCGACGGCCACGAAGTGCTTAGCTTACTTGTACAGCTCGTCCATGCCGTACAGGAACAGGTGGTGGCGGC
CCTCGGAGCGCTCGTACTGTTCCACGATGGTGTAGTCCTCGTTGTGGGAGGTGATGTCCAGCTTGGTGTC
CACGTAGTAGTAGCCGGGCAGTTGCACGGGCTTCTTGGCCATGTAGATGGTCTTGAACTCCACCAGGTAG
TGGCCGCCGTCCTTCAGCTTCAGGGCCTGGTGGATCTCGCCCTTCAGCACGCCGTCGCGGGGGTACAGGC
GCTCGGTGGAGGCCTCCCAGCCCATGGTCTTCTTCTGCATTACGGG
